Addgene plasmid #31373: pCMV:ECFP(FRT)EYFP
Depositing lab: Gerhart Ryffel. Depositing organization: Universitaetsklinikum Essen. Publication: FLP and Cre recombinase function in Xenopus embryos. Werdien D, Peiler G, Ryffel GU. Nucleic Acids Res. 2001 Jun 1. 29(11):E53-3. 10.1093/nar/29.11.e53 PubMed 11376165.
Backbone
  Vector backbone: pCS2+
  Backbone size w/o insert (bp): 4100
  Vector type: Mammalian Expression ; Flp/FRT
Growth in bacteria
  Bacterial resistance: Ampicillin, 100 μg/mL
  Growth temperature: 37°C
  Growth strain: DH5alpha
  Copy number: High Copy
Gene/Insert
  Gene/Insert name: ECFP(FRT)EYFP
  Insert size (bp): 2500
  Cloning method: Restriction Enzyme; 5′ cloning site HindIII (destroyed during cloning); 3′ cloning site NotI (not destroyed)
  Sequencing primers: 5′ n/a
Terms and licenses: Academic/Nonprofit Terms; Industry Terms: Not Available to Industry
Depositor comments: FLP reporter: from blue protein fluorescence to yellow protein fluorescence
How to cite: pCMV:ECFP(FRT)EYFP was a gift from Gerhart Ryffel (Addgene plasmid # 31373 ; http://n2t.net/addgene:31373 ; RRID:Addgene_31373)
