[The description below was written by a language model from this plasmid's Addgene catalogue record and pLannotate feature annotations shown in this document.]
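Description:
pCMV:ECFP(FRT)EYFP is a FLP recombinase reporter plasmid built on the pCS2+ expression backbone, which switches from blue (cyan) to yellow fluorescence after FLP-mediated excision. It is maintained in E. coli as a high-copy plasmid through a ColE1/pUC-type origin and selected with ampicillin via the β-lactamase gene. An f1 origin is also present, along with remnants of lac and lacZα sequences carried over from the parental vector.

Expression is driven by the simian cytomegalovirus IE94 enhancer/promoter characteristic of pCS2+, which in the circular plasmid lies immediately upstream of the reporter cassette. Downstream of it, a minimal FRT site precedes the ECFP coding sequence and an SV40 polyadenylation signal, followed by a second FRT in the same orientation and then the EYFP coding sequence with SV40 small t intron and poly(A) elements. In the unrecombined state, transcription ends at the poly(A) signal after ECFP, so only the cyan protein is made. When FLP is supplied, recombination between the two directly repeated FRT sites removes the ECFP–poly(A) segment and places EYFP directly under the CMV promoter, giving yellow fluorescence. The minimal FRT sites are annotated as supporting excision but not integration.

SP6 promoters sit upstream of the cassette and a T3 promoter downstream; these are standard pCS2+ features for in vitro transcription. The vector is catalogued for mammalian expression, and the associated publication concerns FLP and Cre recombinase function in Xenopus embryos, where a reporter of this kind reveals the cells in which FLP has been active.
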