Features (pLannotate 1.2.2; 23 found; start..end, strand, type, name):
     35..53      +  promoter       SP6 promoter: promoter for bacteriophage SP6 RNA polymerase
    174..207     +  protein_bind   FRT (minimal): supports FLP-mediated excision but not integration (Turan and Bode, 2011) FLP recombinase from the Saccharomyces cerevisiae 2μ plasmid
    215..233     +  promoter       SP6 promoter: promoter for bacteriophage SP6 RNA polymerase
    274..993     +  CDS            ECFP: enhanced CFP mammalian codon-optimized
   1001..1084    +  CDS            large T antigen (fragment): large T antigen from SV40 (simian virus 40)
   1107..1241    +  polyA_signal   SV40 poly(A) signal: SV40 polyadenylation signal
   1243..1276    +  protein_bind   FRT (minimal): supports FLP-mediated excision but not integration (Turan and Bode, 2011) FLP recombinase from the Saccharomyces cerevisiae 2μ plasmid
   1303..2022    +  CDS            EYFP: enhanced YFP mammalian codon-optimized
   2036..2110    +  CDS            small t antigen (fragment): SV40 (simian virus 40) small t antigen
   2112..2177    +  intron         small t intron: SV40 (simian virus 40) small t antigen intron
   2224..2358    -  polyA_signal   SV40 poly(A) signal: SV40 polyadenylation signal
   2381..2464    -  CDS            large T antigen (fragment): large T antigen from SV40 (simian virus 40)
   2512..2530    -  promoter       T3 promoter: promoter for bacteriophage T3 RNA polymerase
   2575..2591    -  protein_bind   lac operator: The lac repressor binds to the lac operator to inhibit transcription in E. coli. This inhibition can be relieved by adding lactose or isopropyl-β-D-thiogalactopyranoside (IPTG). lac repressor encoded by lacI
   2599..2629    -  promoter       lac promoter: promoter for the E. coli lac operon
   2644..2665    -  protein_bind   CAP binding site: CAP binding activates transcription in the presence of cAMP. E. coli catabolite activator protein
   2678..2770    -  CDS            lacI (fragment): lac repressor; lacI; The lac repressor binds to the lac operator to inhibit transcription in E. coli. This inhibition can be relieved by adding lactose or isopropyl-β-D-thiogalactopyranoside (IPTG).
   2953..3541    -  rep_origin     ori: high-copy-number ColE1/pMB1/pBR322/pUC origin of replication
   3712..4572    -  CDS            AmpR: β-lactamase; bla; confers resistance to ampicillin, carbenicillin, and related antibiotics
   4573..4677    -  promoter       AmpR promoter: bla
   4730..5158    -  rep_origin     f1 ori (sequence partly withheld): f1 bacteriophage origin of replication; arrow indicates direction of (+) strand synthesis
   5163..5229    -  CDS            lacZα (fragment): LacZα fragment of β-galactosidase; lacZ fragment
   5232..6216    +  promoter       CMV IE94 promoter: enhancer/promoter region of simian cytomegalovirus major immediate early transcription unit IE94
>Addgene plasmid #31373 | pCMV:ECFP(FRT)EYFP | depositor full sequence | sequence record 14375 | Author sequence
CGCCATTCTGCCTGGGGACGTCGGAGCAAGCTTGATTTAGGTGACACTATAGAATACAAGCTACTTGTTC
TTTTTGCAGGATCCATCGATTCCCGGGAATTCAGGCCTCTCGAGCCTCTAGGAACAGTCGACGACACTGC
AGAGACCTACTTCACTAACAACCGGTACAGTTCGAAGTTCCTATTCTCTAGAAAGTATAGGAACTTCAAG
CTTGATTTAGGTGACACTATAGAATACAAGCTACTTGTTCTTTTTGCAGGATCCATCGCCACCATGGTGA
GCAAGGGCGAGGAGCTGTTCACCGGGGTGGTGCCCATCCTGGTCGAGCTGGACGGCGACGTAAACGGCCA
CAAGTTCAGCGTGTCCGGCGAGGGCGAGGGCGATGCCACCTACGGCAAGCTGACCCTGAAGTTCATCTGC
ACCACCGGCAAGCTGCCCGTGCCCTGGCCCACCCTCGTGACCACCCTGACCTGGGGCGTGCAGTGCTTCA
GCCGCTACCCCGACCACATGAAGCAGCACGACTTCTTCAAGTCCGCCATGCCCGAAGGCTACGTCCAGGA
GCGCACCATCTTCTTCAAGGACGACGGCAACTACAAGACCCGCGCCGAGGTGAAGTTCGAGGGCGACACC
CTGGTGAACCGCATCGAGCTGAAGGGCATCGACTTCAAGGAGGACGGCAACATCCTGGGGCACAAGCTGG
AGTACAACTACATCAGCCACAACGTCTATATCACCGCCGACAAGCAGAAGAACGGCATCAAGGCCAACTT
CAAGATCCGCCACAACATCGAGGACGGCAGCGTGCAGCTCGCCGACCACTACCAGCAGAACACCCCCATC
GGCGACGGCCCCGTGCTGCTGCCCGACAACCACTACCTGAGCACCCAGTCCGCCCTGAGCAAAGACCCCA
ACGAGAAGCGCGATCACATGGTCCTGCTGGAGTTCGTGACCGCCGCCGGGATCACTCTCGGCATGGACGA
GCTGTACAAGTAATCTAGAGGATCATAATCAGCCATACCACATTTGTAGAGGTTTTACTTGCTTTAAAAA
ACCTCCCACACCTCCCCCTGAACCTGAAACATAAAATGAATGCAATTGTTGTTGTTAACTTGTTTATTGC
AGCTTATAATGGTTACAAATAAAGCAATAGCATCACAAATTTCACAAATAAAGCATTTTTTTCACTGCAT
TCTAGTTGTGGTTTGTCCAAACTCATCAATGTATCTTATCATGTCTGGATCCGAAGTTCCTATTCTCTAG
AAAGTATAGGAACTTCCCGGGCCTAGGAGATCCATCGCCACCATGGTGAGCAAGGGCGAGGAGCTGTTCA
CCGGGGTGGTGCCCATCCTGGTCGAGCTGGACGGCGACGTAAACGGCCACAAGTTCAGCGTGTCCGGCGA
GGGCGAGGGCGATGCCACCTACGGCAAGCTGACCCTGAAGTTCATCTGCACCACCGGCAAGCTGCCCGTG
CCCTGGCCCACCCTCGTGACCACCTTCGGCTACGGCCTGCAGTGCTTCGCCCGCTACCCCGACCACATGA
AGCAGCACGACTTCTTCAAGTCCGCCATGCCCGAAGGCTACGTCCAGGAGCGCACCATCTTCTTCAAGGA
CGACGGCAACTACAAGACCCGCGCCGAGGTGAAGTTCGAGGGCGACACCCTGGTGAACCGCATCGAGCTG
AAGGGCATCGACTTCAAGGAGGACGGCAACATCCTGGGGCACAAGCTGGAGTACAACTACAACAGCCACA
ACGTCTATATCATGGCCGACAAGCAGAAGAACGGCATCAAGGTGAACTTCAAGATCCGCCACAACATCGA
GGACGGCAGCGTGCAGCTCGCCGACCACTACCAGCAGAACACCCCCATCGGCGACGGCCCCGTGCTGCTG
CCCGACAACCACTACCTGAGCTACCAGTCCGCCCTGAGCAAAGACCCCAACGAGAAGCGCGATCACATGG
TCCTGCTGGAGTTCGTGACCGCCGCCGGGATCACTCTCGGCATGGACGAGCTGTACAAGTAATCTAGTCA
GGGGGGATCTTTGTGAAGGAACCTTACTTCTGTGGTGTGACATAATTGGACAAACTACCTACAGAGATTT
AAAGCTCTAAGGTAAATATAAAATTTTTAAGTGTATAATGTGTTAAACTACTGATTCTAATTGTTTGTGT
ATTTTAGATTCCAACCTATGGAACTGATGAATGGGAGCAGTGGTGGAATGCCAGATCCAGACATGATAAG
ATACATTGATGAGTTTGGACAAACCACAACTAGAATGCAGTGAAAAAAATGCTTTATTTGTGAAATTTGT
GATGCTATTGCTTTATTTGTAACCATTATAAGCTGCAATAAACAAGTTAACAACAACAATTGCATTCATT
TTATGTTTCAGGTTCAGGGGGAGGTGTGGGAGGTTTTTTAAAGCAAGTAAAACCTCTACAAATGTGGTAT
GGCTGATTATGATCTGCGGCCGCGGCGCCAATGCATTGGGCCCGGTACCCAGCTTTTGTTCCCTTTAGTG
AGGGTTAATTGCGCGCTTGGCGTAATCATGGTCATAGCTGTTTCCTGTGTGAAATTGTTATCCGCTCACA
ATTCCACACAACATACGAGCCGGAAGCATAAAGTGTAAAGCCTGGGGTGCCTAATGAGTGAGCTAACTCA
CATTAATTGCGTTGCGCTCACTGCCCGCTTTCCAGTCGGGAAACCTGTCGTGCCAGCTGCATTAATGAAT
CGGCCAACGCGCGGGGAGAGGCGGTTTGCGTATTGGGCGCTCTTCCGCTTCCTCGCTCACTGACTCGCTG
CGCTCGGTCGTTCGGCTGCGGCGAGCGGTATCAGCTCACTCAAAGGCGGTAATACGGTTATCCACAGAAT
CAGGGGATAACGCAGGAAAGAACATGTGAGCAAAAGGCCAGCAAAAGGCCAGGAACCGTAAAAAGGCCGC
GTTGCTGGCGTTTTTCCATAGGCTCCGCCCCCCTGACGAGCATCACAAAAATCGACGCTCAAGTCAGAGG
TGGCGAAACCCGACAGGACTATAAAGATACCAGGCGTTTCCCCCTGGAAGCTCCCTCGTGCGCTCTCCTG
TTCCGACCCTGCCGCTTACCGGATACCTGTCCGCCTTTCTCCCTTCGGGAAGCGTGGCGCTTTCTCATAG
CTCACGCTGTAGGTATCTCAGTTCGGTGTAGGTCGTTCGCTCCAAGCTGGGCTGTGTGCACGAACCCCCC
GTTCAGCCCGACCGCTGCGCCTTATCCGGTAACTATCGTCTTGAGTCCAACCCGGTAAGACACGACTTAT
CGCCACTGGCAGCAGCCACTGGTAACAGGATTAGCAGAGCGAGGTATGTAGGCGGTGCTACAGAGTTCTT
GAAGTGGTGGCCTAACTACGGCTACACTAGAAGGACAGTATTTGGTATCTGCGCTCTGCTGAAGCCAGTT
ACCTTCGGAAAAAGAGTTGGTAGCTCTTGATCCGGCAAACAAACCACCGCTGGTAGCGGTGGTTTTTTTG
TTTGCAAGCAGCAGATTACGCGCAGAAAAAAAGGATCTCAAGAAGATCCTTTGATCTTTTCTACGGGGTC
TGACGCTCAGTGGAACGAAAACTCACGTTAAGGGATTTTGGTCATGAGATTATCAAAAAGGATCTTCACC
TAGATCCTTTTAAATTAAAAATGAAGTTTTAAATCAATCTAAAGTATATATGAGTAAACTTGGTCTGACA
GTTACCAATGCTTAATCAGTGAGGCACCTATCTCAGCGATCTGTCTATTTCGTTCATCCATAGTTGCCTG
ACTCCCCGTCGTGTAGATAACTACGATACGGGAGGGCTTACCATCTGGCCCCAGTGCTGCAATGATACCG
CGAGACCCACGCTCACCGGCTCCAGATTTATCAGCAATAAACCAGCCAGCCGGAAGGGCCGAGCGCAGAA
GTGGTCCTGCAACTTTATCCGCCTCCATCCAGTCTATTAATTGTTGCCGGGAAGCTAGAGTAAGTAGTTC
GCCAGTTAATAGTTTGCGCAACGTTGTTGCCATTGCTACAGGCATCGTGGTGTCACGCTCGTCGTTTGGT
ATGGCTTCATTCAGCTCCGGTTCCCAACGATCAAGGCGAGTTACATGATCCCCCATGTTGTGCAAAAAAG
CGGTTAGCTCCTTCGGTCCTCCGATCGTTGTCAGAAGTAAGTTGGCCGCAGTGTTATCACTCATGGTTAT
GGCAGCACTGCATAATTCTCTTACTGTCATGCCATCCGTAAGATGCTTTTCTGTGACTGGTGAGTACTCA
ACCAAGTCATTCTGAGAATAGTGTATGCGGCGACCGAGTTGCTCTTGCCCGGCGTCAATACGGGATAATA
CCGCGCCACATAGCAGAACTTTAAAAGTGCTCATCATTGGAAAACGTTCTTCGGGGCGAAAACTCTCAAG
GATCTTACCGCTGTTGAGATCCAGTTCGATGTAACCCACTCGTGCACCCAACTGATCTTCAGCATCTTTT
ACTTTCACCAGCGTTTCTGGGTGAGCAAAAACAGGAAGGCAAAATGCCGCAAAAAAGGGAATAAGGGCGA
CACGGAAATGTTGAATACTCATACTCTTCCTTTTTCAATATTATTGAAGCATTTATCAGGGTTATTGTCT
CATGAGCGGATACATATTTGAATGTATTTAGAAAAATAAACAAATAGGGGTTCCGCGCACATTTCCCCGA
AAAGTGCCACCTAAATTGTAAGCGTTAATATTTTGTTAAAATTCGCGTTAAATTTTTGTTAAATCAGCTC
ATTTTTTAACCAATAGGCCGAAATCGGCAAAATCCCTTATAAATCAAAAGAATAGACCGAGATAGGGT
[37 nt withheld, positions 4829-4865]
AAAGAACGTGGACTCCAACGTCAAAGG
[49 nt withheld, positions 4893-4941]
T
[91 nt withheld, positions 4943-5033]
G
[124 nt withheld, positions 5035-5158]
CCCATTCGCCATTCAGGCTGCGCAACTGTTGGGAAGGGCGATCGGTGCGGGCCTCTTCGCTATTACGCCA
GTCGACCATAGCCAATTCAATATGGCGTATATGGACTCATGCCAATTCAATATGGTGGATCTGGACCTGT
GCCAATTCAATATGGCGTATATGGACTCGTGCCAATTCAATATGGTGGATCTGGACCCCAGCCAATTCAA
TATGGCGGACTTGGCACCATGCCAATTCAATATGGCGGACTTGGCACTGTGCCAACTGGGGAGGGGTCTA
CTTGGCACGGTGCCAAGTTTGAGGAGGGGTCTTGGCCCTGTGCCAAGTCCGCCATATTGAATTGGCATGG
TGCCAATAATGGCGGCCATATTGGCTATATGCCAGGATCAATATATAGGCAATATCCAATATGGCCCTAT
GCCAATATGGCTATTGGCCAGGTTCAATACTATGTATTGGCCCTATGCCATATAGTATTCCATATATGGG
TTTTCCTATTGACGTAGATAGCCCCTCCCAATGGGCGGTCCCATATACCATATATGGGGCTTCCTAATAC
CGCCCATAGCCACTCCCCCATTGACGTCAATGGTCTCTATATATGGTCTTTCCTATTGACGTCATATGGG
CGGTCCTATTGACGTATATGGCGCCTCCCCCATTGACGTCAATTACGGTAAATGGCCCGCCTGGCTCAAT
GCCCATTGACGTCAATAGGACCACCCACCATTGACGTCAATGGGATGGCTCATTGCCCATTCATATCCGT
TCTCACGCCCCCTATTGACGTCAATGACGGTAAATGGCCCACTTGGCAGTACATCAATATCTATTAATAG
TAACTTGGCAAGTACATTACTATTGGAAGTACGCCAGGGTACATTGGCAGTACTCCCATTGACGTCAATG
GCGGTAAATGGCCCGCGATGGCTGCCAAGTACATCCCCATTGACGTCAATGGGGAGGGGCAATGACGCAA
ATGGGCGTTCCATTGACGTAAATGGGCGGTAGGCGTGCCTAATGGGAGGTCTATATAAGCAATGCTCGTT
TAGGGAAC
