>Addgene plasmid #31373 | pCMV:ECFP(FRT)EYFP | addgene partial sequence | sequence record 37089 | YFP-rev
GGCAGGCNGGGCAGCTTGCCGGTGGTGCAGATGAACTTCAGGGTCAGCTTGCCGTAGGTGGCATCGCCCT
CGCCCTCGCCGGACACGCTGAACTTGTGGCCGTTTACGTCGCCGTCCAGCTCGACCAGGATGGGCACCAC
CCCGGTGAACAGCTCCTCGCCCTTGCTCACCATGGTGGCGATGGATCTCCTAGGCCCGGGAAGTTCCTAT
ACTTTCTAGAGAATAGGAACTTCGGATCCAGACATGATAAGATACATTGATGAGTTTGGACAAACCACAA
CTAGAATGCAGTGAAAAAAATGCTTTATTTGTGAAATTTGTGATGCTATTGCTTTATTTGTAACCATTAT
AAGCTGCAATAAACAAGTTAACAACAACAATTGCATTCATTTTATGTTTCAGGTTCAGGGGGAGGTGTGG
GAGGTTTTTTAAAGCAAGTAAAACCTCTACAAATGTGGTATGGCTGATTATGATCCTCTAGATTACTTGT
ACAGCTCGTCCATGCCGAGAGTGATCCCGGCGGCGGTCACGAACTCCAGCAGGACCATGTGATCGCGCTT
CTCGTTGGGGTCTTTGCTCAGGGCGGACTGGGTGCTCAGGTAGTGGTTGTCGGGCAGCAGCACGGGGCCG
TCGCCGATGGGGGTGTTCTGCTGGTAGTGGTCGGCGAGCTGCACGCTGCCGTCCTCGATGTTGTGGCGGA
TCTTGAAGTTGGCCTTGATGCCGTTCTTCTGCTTGTCGGCGGTGATATAGACGTTGTGGCTGATGTAGTT
GTACTCCAGCTTGTGCCCCAGGATGTTGCC
